Addgene plasmid #124664: SpyCatcher002-oPent
Purpose: Expresses SpyCatcher002-oPent for pentamerization of SpyTag-proteins via pentameric coiled-coil
Depositing lab: Mark Howarth. Depositing organization: University of Oxford. Publication: Spy&Go purification of SpyTag-proteins using pseudo-SpyCatcher to access an oligomerization toolbox. Khairil Anuar INA, Banerjee A, Keeble AH, Carella A, Nikov GI, Howarth M. Nat Commun. 2019 Apr 15;10(1):1734. doi: 10.1038/s41467-019-09678-w. PubMed 30988307.
Backbone
  Vector backbone: pDEST14
  Backbone size w/o insert (bp): 3648
  Total vector size (bp): 4263
  Vector type: Bacterial Expression
Growth in bacteria
  Bacterial resistance: Ampicillin, 100 μg/mL
  Growth temperature: 37°C
  Growth strain: DH5alpha
  Copy number: High Copy
Gene/Insert
  Gene/Insert name: SpyCatcher002-oPent
  Species: Synthetic
  Insert size (bp): 594
  Promoter: T7
  Tag / fusion protein: His6 (N terminal on insert); C-tag (C terminal on insert); TEV cleavage site (N terminal on insert)
  Cloning method: Gibson Cloning
  Sequencing primers: 5′ T7F; 3′ T7R
Terms and licenses: Academic/Nonprofit Terms; Industry Terms: Not Available to Industry
How to cite: SpyCatcher002-oPent was a gift from Mark Howarth (Addgene plasmid # 124664 ; http://n2t.net/addgene:124664 ; RRID:Addgene_124664)
