[The description below was written by a language model from this plasmid's Addgene catalogue record and pLannotate feature annotations shown in this document.]
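Description:
SpyCatcher002-oPent is a 4,263 bp bacterial expression plasmid built on the pDEST14 backbone, into which a 594 bp synthetic insert was placed by Gibson cloning. It is propagated in E. coli through a ColE1/pMB1-type origin and selected with ampicillin via the β-lactamase gene and its own promoter. The catalogue lists it as high copy, although the annotation also finds pBR322-derived bom and rop elements, and Rop normally moderates copy number. An f1 phage origin is also present, which in principle allows single-stranded DNA production.

The open reading frame is driven by a T7 promoter with the phage T7 gene 10 ribosome binding site and ends before a T7 terminator, so expression requires a host that supplies T7 RNA polymerase. According to the record, the encoded protein begins with a His6 tag followed by a TEV protease cleavage site, allowing metal-affinity purification and optional tag removal. This is followed by SpyCatcher002 fused to the oPent module, with a C-tag at the C terminus. SpyCatcher002 itself is not annotated in the feature table, presumably lying in the unannotated stretch between the TEV site and a fragment matching human COMP (cartilage oligomeric matrix protein), whose coiled-coil region is known to form pentamers and evidently provides the pentamerizing domain. Short downstream hits to a His tag and a T7 gene 10B solubility tag lie after the fusion and are probably backbone remnants rather than part of the product, though the record does not settle this.

SpyCatcher002 forms a spontaneous covalent isopeptide bond with SpyTag peptides, so the purified pentameric scaffold can be used to assemble any SpyTag-fused protein into a defined five-copy complex. It forms part of an oligomerization toolbox for controlling multivalency.
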