Features (pLannotate 1.2.2; 15 found; start..end, strand, type, name):
    192..210     +  promoter       T7 promoter: promoter for bacteriophage T7 RNA polymerase
    242..264     +  RBS            RBS: efficient ribosome binding site from bacteriophage T7 gene 10 (Olins and Rangwala, 1989)
    282..301     +  CDS            8xHis (fragment): 8xHis affinity tag
    323..343     +  CDS            TEV site: tobacco etch virus (TEV) protease recognition and cleavage site
    680..853     +  CDS            COMP (fragment): COMP_HUMAN - Experimental evidence at protein level: Swiss-Prot protein existence level 1. May play a role in the structural integrity of cartilage via its interaction with other extracellular matrix proteins such as the collagens and fibronectin. Can mediate the interaction of chondrocytes with the cartilage extracellular matrix through interaction with cell surface integrin receptors. Could play a role in the pathogenesis of osteoarthritis. Potent suppressor of apoptosis in both primary chondrocytes and transformed cells. Suppresses apoptosis by blocking the activation of caspase-3 and by in
    955..972     +  CDS            9xHis (fragment): 9xHis affinity tag
    982..1031    +  CDS            SET1 (fragment): solubility-enhancement tag derived from T7 phage gene 10B
   1039..1086    +  terminator     T7 terminator: transcription terminator for bacteriophage T7 RNA polymerase
   1123..1551    +  rep_origin     f1 ori (sequence partly withheld): f1 bacteriophage origin of replication; arrow indicates direction of (+) strand synthesis
   1604..1708    +  promoter       AmpR promoter: bla
   1709..2569    +  CDS            AmpR: β-lactamase; bla; confers resistance to ampicillin, carbenicillin, and related antibiotics
   2740..3328    +  rep_origin     ori: high-copy-number ColE1/pMB1/pBR322/pUC origin of replication
   3514..3653    -  misc_feature   bom: basis of mobility region from pBR322
   3755..3946    -  CDS            rop: Rop protein, which maintains plasmids at low copy number; rop
   3963..80      +  CDS            YPB1_ECOLX (across the origin): Protein predicted: Swiss-Prot protein existence level 4. From Escherichia coli.
>Addgene plasmid #124664 | SpyCatcher002-oPent | addgene full sequence | sequence record 243768 | Addgene NGS Result
TTCATGTTGTTGCTCAGGTCGCAGACGTTTTGCAGCAGCAGTCGCTTCACGTTCGCTCGCGTATCGGTGA
TTCATTCTGCTAACCAGTAAGGCAACCCCGCCAGCCTAGCCGGGTCCTCAACGACAGGAGCACGATCATG
CGCACCCGTGGCCAGGACCCAACGCTGCCCGAGATCTCGATCCCGCGAAATTAATACGACTCACTATAGG
GAGACCACAACGGTTTCCCTCTAGAAATAATTTTGTTTAACTTTAAGAAGGAGATATACATATGTCGTAC
TACCATCACCATCACCATCACGATTACGACATCCCAACGACCGAAAACCTGTATTTTCAGGGCGCCATGG
TAACCACCTTATCAGGTTTATCAGGTGAGCAAGGTCCGTCCGGTGATATGACAACTGAAGAAGATAGTGC
TACCCATATTAAATTCTCAAAACGTGATGAGGACGGCCGTGAGTTAGCTGGTGCAACTATGGAGTTGCGT
GATTCATCTGGTAAAACTATTAGTACATGGATTTCAGATGGACATGTGAAGGATTTCTACCTGTATCCAG
GAAAATATACATTTGTCGAAACCGCAGCACCAGACGGTTATGAGGTAGCAACTGCTATTACCTTTACAGT
TAATGAGCAAGGTCAGGTTACTGTAAATGGCGAAGCAACTAAAGGTGACGCTCATACTGGATCCAGTGGT
AGCGGCAGCGGCTCTATGGACTTAGCACCCCAAATGTTGCGCGAATTGCAAGAGACCAACGCTGCCTTGC
AGGATGTGCGCGAGTTGCTTCGTCAGCAAGTTAAGGAAATCACCTTCTTGAAGAATACGGTCATGGAGTG
CGATGCGTGCGGAGGCAGTGGTTCGGGCGAACCGGAAGCGTAATAAGCTTTAAATGGTTGATGCTTGAGG
ATCCGAATTCGAGCTCCGTCGACAAGCTTGCGGCCGCACTCGAGCACCACCACCACCACCACTGAGATCC
GGCTGCTAACAAAGCCCGAAAGGAAGCTGAGTTGGCTGCTGCCACCGCTGAGCAATAACTAGCATAACCC
CTTGGGGCCTCTAAACGGGTCTTGAGGGGTTTTTTGCTGAAAGGAGGAACTATATCCGGATTGGCGAATG
GG
[124 nt withheld, positions 1123-1246]
C
[91 nt withheld, positions 1248-1338]
A
[49 nt withheld, positions 1340-1388]
CCTTTGACGTTGGAGTCCACGTTCTTT
[37 nt withheld, positions 1416-1452]
ACCCTATCTCGGTCTATTCTTTTGATTTATAAGGGATTTTGCCGATTTCGGCCTATTGGTTAAAAAATGA
GCTGATTTAACAAAAATTTAACGCGAATTTTAACAAAATATTAACGCTTACAATTTAGGTGGCACTTTTC
GGGGAAATGTGCGCGGAACCCCTATTTGTTTATTTTTCTAAATACATTCAAATATGTATCCGCTCATGAG
ACAATAACCCTGGTAAATGCTTCAATAATATTGAAAAAGGAAGAGTATGAGTATTCAACATTTCCGTGTC
GCCCTTATTCCCTTTTTTGCGGCATTTTGCCTTCCTGTTTTTGCTCACCCAGAAACGCTGGTGAAAGTAA
AAGATGCTGAAGATCAGTTGGGTGCACGAGTGGGTTACATCGAACTGGATCTCAACAGCGGTAAGATCCT
TGAGAGTTTTCGCCCCGAAGAACGTTTTCCAATGATGAGCACTTTTAAAGTTCTGCTATGTGGCGCGGTA
TTATCCCGTATTGACGCCGGGCAAGAGCAACTCGGTCGCCGCATACACTATTCTCAGAATGACTTGGTTG
AGTACTCACCAGTCACAGAAAAGCATCTTACGGATGGCATGACAGTAAGAGAATTATGCAGTGCTGCCAT
AACCATGAGTGATAACACTGCGGCCAACTTACTTCTGACAACGATCGGAGGACCGAAGGAGCTAACCGCT
TTTTTGCACAACATGGGGGATCATGTAACTCGCCTTGATCGTTGGGAACCGGAGCTGAATGAAGCCATAC
CAAACGACGAGCGTGACACCACGATGCCTGCAGCAATGGCAACAACGTTGCGCAAACTATTAACTGGCGA
ACTACTTACTCTAGCTTCCCGGCAACAATTAATAGACTGGATGGAGGCGGATAAAGTTGCAGGACCACTT
CTGCGCTCGGCCCTTCCGGCTGGCTGGTTTATTGCTGATAAATCTGGAGCCGGTGAGCGTGGGTCTCGCG
GTATCATTGCAGCACTGGGGCCAGATGGTAAGCCCTCCCGTATCGTAGTTATCTACACGACGGGGAGTCA
GGCAACTATGGATGAACGAAATAGACAGATCGCTGAGATAGGTGCCTCACTGATTAAGCATTGGTAACTG
TCAGACCAAGTTTACTCATATATACTTTAGATTGATTTAAAACTTCATTTTTAATTTAAAAGGATCTAGG
TGAAGATCCTTTTTGATAATCTCATGACCAAAATCCCTTAACGTGAGTTTTCGTTCCACTGAGCGTCAGA
CCCCGTAGAAAAGATCAAAGGATCTTCTTGAGATCCTTTTTTTCTGCGCGTAATCTGCTGCTTGCAAACA
AAAAAACCACCGCTACCAGCGGTGGTTTGTTTGCCGGATCAAGAGCTACCAACTCTTTTTCCGAAGGTAA
CTGGCTTCAGCAGAGCGCAGATACCAAATACTGTCCTTCTAGTGTAGCCGTAGTTAGGCCACCACTTCAA
GAACTCTGTAGCACCGCCTACATACCTCGCTCTGCTAATCCTGTTACCAGTGGCTGCTGCCAGTGGCGAT
AAGTCGTGTCTTACCGGGTTGGACTCAAGACGATAGTTACCGGATAAGGCGCAGCGGTCGGGCTGAACGG
GGGGTTCGTGCACACAGCCCAGCTTGGAGCGAACGACCTACACCGAACTGAGATACCTACAGCGTGAGCT
ATGAGAAAGCGCCACGCTTCCCGAAGGGAGAAAGGCGGACAGGTATCCGGTAAGCGGCAGGGTCGGAACA
GGAGAGCGCACGAGGGAGCTTCCAGGGGGAAACGCCTGGTATCTTTATAGTCCTGTCGGGTTTCGCCACC
TCTGACTTGAGCGTCGATTTTTGTGATGCTCGTCAGGGGGGCGGAGCCTATGGAAAAACGCCAGCAACGC
GGCCTTTTTACGGTTCCTGGCCTTTTGCTGGCCTTTTGCTCACATGTTCTTTCCTGCGTTATCCCCTGAT
TCTGTGGATAACCGTATTACCGCCTTTGAGTGAGCTGATACCGCTCGCCGCAGCCGAACGACCGAGCGCA
GCGAGTCAGTGAGCGAGGAAGCGGAAGAGCGCCTGATGCGGTATTTTCTCCTTACGCATCTGTGCGGTAT
TTCACACCGCAATGGTGCACTCTCAGTACAATCTGCTCTGATGCCGCATAGTTAAGCCAGTATACACTCC
GCTATCGCTACGTGACTGGGTCATGGCTGCGCCCCGACACCCGCCAACACCCGCTGACGCGCCCTGACGG
GCTTGTCTGCTCCCGGCATCCGCTTACAGACAAGCTGTGACCGTCTCCGGGAGCTGCATGTGTCAGAGGT
TTTCACCGTCATCACCGAAACGCGCGAGGCAGCTGCGGTAAAGCTCATCAGCGTGGTCGTGAAGCGATTC
ACAGATGTCTGCCTGTTCATCCGCGTCCAGCTCGTTGAGCTTCTCCAGAAGCGTTAATGTCTGGCTTCTG
ATAAAGCGGGCCATGTTAAGGGCGGTTTTTTCCTGTTTGGTCACTGATGCCTCCGTGTAAGGGGGATTTC
TGTTCATGGGGGTAATGATACCGATGAAACGAGAGAGGATGCTCACGATACGGGTTACTGATGATGAACA
TGCCCGGTTACTGGAACGTTGTGAGGGTAAACAACTGGCGGTATGGATGCGGCGGGACCAGAGAAAAATC
ACTCAGGGTCAATGCCAGCGCTTCGTTAATACAGATGTAGGTGTTCCACAGGGTAGCCAGCAGCATCCTG
CGATGCAGATCCGGAACATAATGGTGCAGGGCGCTGACTTCCGCGTTTCCAGACTTTACGAAACACGGAA
ACCGAAGACCA
