>Addgene plasmid #124664 | SpyCatcher002-oPent | depositor partial sequence | sequence record 238209 | SpyCatcher002-oPent (615 bp)
ATGTCGTACTACCATCACCATCACCATCACGATTACGACATCCCAACGACCGAAAACCTGTATTTTCAGG
GCGCCATGGTAACCACCTTATCAGGTTTATCAGGTGAGCAAGGTCCGTCCGGTGATATGACAACTGAAGA
AGATAGTGCTACCCATATTAAATTCTCAAAACGTGATGAGGACGGCCGTGAGTTAGCTGGTGCAACTATG
GAGTTGCGTGATTCATCTGGTAAAACTATTAGTACATGGATTTCAGATGGACATGTGAAGGATTTCTACC
TGTATCCAGGAAAATATACATTTGTCGAAACCGCAGCACCAGACGGTTATGAGGTAGCAACTGCTATTAC
CTTTACAGTTAATGAGCAAGGTCAGGTTACTGTAAATGGCGAAGCAACTAAAGGTGACGCTCATACTGGA
TCCAGTGGTAGCGGCAGCGGCTCTATGGACTTAGCACCCCAAATGTTGCGCGAATTGCAAGAGACCAACG
CTGCCTTGCAGGATGTGCGCGAGTTGCTTCGTCAGCAAGTTAAGGAAATCACCTTCTTGAAGAATACGGT
CATGGAGTGCGATGCGTGCGGAGGCAGTGGTTCGGGCGAACCGGAAGCGTAATAA
